Addgene plasmid #67706: pTol1-uas-mAKT-2a-nlstdTomato
Purpose: Tol1 expression plasmid with UAS-driven activated Akt-2A-myc tagged nlsTdTomato
Depositing lab: Nathan Lawson. Depositing organization: University of Massachusetts, Worcester. Publication: Vegfc acts through ERK to induce sprouting and differentiation of trunk lymphatic progenitors. Shin M, Male I, Beane TJ, Villefranc JA, Kok FO, Zhu LJ, Lawson ND. Development. 2016 Oct 15;143(20):3785-3795. Epub 2016 Sep 12. 10.1242/dev.137901 PubMed 27621059.
Backbone
  Vector backbone: pToneDest
Growth in bacteria
  Bacterial resistance: Ampicillin, 100 μg/mL
  Growth temperature: 37°C
  Growth strain: Top10
  Copy number: High Copy
Gene/Insert
  Gene/Insert name: mAKT-2A-nlstdTomato
  Cloning method: Gateway Cloning
  Sequencing primers: 5′ M13F; 3′ M3R
Terms and licenses: Academic/Nonprofit Terms; Industry Terms: Not Available to Industry
How to cite: pTol1-uas-mAKT-2a-nlstdTomato was a gift from Nathan Lawson (Addgene plasmid # 67706 ; http://n2t.net/addgene:67706 ; RRID:Addgene_67706)
