[The description below was written by a language model from this plasmid's Addgene catalogue record.]
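Description:
pTol1-uas-mAKT-2a-nlstdTomato is a Tol1 transposon-based expression plasmid built on the pToneDest destination backbone by Gateway recombination. It is maintained in E. coli as a high-copy plasmid under ampicillin selection. The record does not include a feature table, so the origin of replication, the polyadenylation signal and the exact arrangement of the Tol1 arms and att sites are not documented here. In vectors of this type, the expression cassette sits between Tol1 transposon ends so that co-delivered Tol1 transposase can excise it and integrate it into a host genome.

The payload is a single open reading frame driven by a UAS promoter, which is silent unless the yeast transcription factor Gal4 (or a Gal4 derivative) is present. Expression can therefore be restricted to whichever cells carry a Gal4 driver. The cassette encodes an activated form of the kinase Akt ("mAKT"; the record does not explain the "m" or say how the protein is activated), followed by a 2A peptide and a myc-tagged tdTomato carrying a nuclear localisation signal. The 2A element causes ribosomal skipping, so Akt and the reporter are produced as separate proteins from one transcript. Cells expressing activated Akt are thus marked by red nuclear fluorescence, and the reporter can also be detected through its myc epitope.

The associated publication concerns Vegfc and ERK signalling in the sprouting and differentiation of trunk lymphatic progenitors. This suggests the construct was used for Gal4-dependent, cell-type-restricted activation of Akt signalling in vivo, with labelled cells scored for behaviour or fate. The host organism is not stated in the catalogue fields.
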