>Addgene plasmid #67706 | pTol1-uas-mAKT-2a-nlstdTomato | addgene partial sequence | sequence record 122866 | M13-F20 5'-TGTAAAACGACGGCCAGT-3'
TCTAGGCCGGGCCGTCCGGGCGGTGGCCTGGGGCGGAAAACTGAAGGGGGGCGGCACCGGCGGCTCAGCC
CTTTGTAATATATTAATATGCACCACTATTGGTTTACTTATGTCACAGTTTGTAAGTTTGTAACAGCCTG
AACCTGGCCGCGCGCCATTGGGATGGAACCCTCGAGGGGCCCGCTAGCGATATCCCTGCAGGGCTATCAA
CTTTGTATAGAAAAGTTGGTAATACGACTCACTATAGGGCGAATTGGGTACCGGGCCCCCCCTCGAGGTC
GACGGTATCGATAAGCTTAGGCCTCCAAGGCGGAGTACTGTCCTCCGGGCTGGCGGAGTACTGTCCTCCG
GCAAGGTCGGAGTACTGTCCTCCGACACTAGAGGTCGGAGTACTGTCCTCCGACGCAAGGCGGAGTACTG
TCCTCCGGGCTGCGGAGTACTGTCCTCCGGCAAGGTCGGAGTACTGTCCTCCGACACTAGAGGTCGGAGT
ACTGTCCTCCGACGCAAGGCGGAGTACTGTCCTCCGGGCTGGCGGAGTACTGTCCTCCGGCAAGGGTCGA
CTCTAGAGGGTATATAATGGATCCCATCGCGTCTCAGCCTCACTTTGAGCTCCTCCACACGAATTCCTGC
AGCCCGGGGGATCCACTAGTTCTAGAGCGGCCGCCACCGCGGTGGAGCTCCAGCTTTTGTTCCCTTTAGT
GAGGGTTAATTCAAGTTTGTACAAAAAAGCAGGCTCCGCGTTTAGCTTATGGGGAGCAGCAAGAGCAAGC
CCAAGTCTAGAATGAACGACGTAGCCATTGTGAAGGAGGGCTGGCTGCACAAACGAGGGGAATATATTAA
AACCTGGCGGCCACGCTACTTCCTCCTCAAGAACGATGGCACCTTTATTGGCTACAAGGAACGGCCTCAG
GATGTGGATCAGCGAGAGTCCCCACTCAACAACTTCTCAGTGGCACAATGCCAGCTGATGAAGACAGAGC
GGCCAAGGCCCAACACCTTTATCATCCGCTGCCTGCAGTGGACCACAGTCATTGAACGCACCTTCCATGT
GGAAACGCCTGAAGAGCGGGAAGAATGGGCCACCGCCATTCAAACTGTGGCCGATGGACTCAAAAGGCAG
GAAGAAA
