>Addgene plasmid #67706 | pTol1-uas-mAKT-2a-nlstdTomato | addgene partial sequence | sequence record 123531 | M13-Rev 5'-CAGGAAACAGCTATGACC-3'
TTTTAATTAAAAAACCTCCCACACCTCCCCCTGAACCTGAAACATAAAATGAATGCAATTGTTGTTGTTA
ACTTGTTTATTGCAGCTTATAATGGTTACAAATAAAGCAATAGCATCACAAATTTCACAAATAAAGCATT
TTTTTCACTGCATTCTAGTTGTGGTTTGTCCAAACTCATCAATGTATCTTATCATGTCTGGATCTACAGG
CCTGGCGCGCCTTATCAACTATGTATAATAAAGTTGTTAGGATCCCTTGTACAGCTCGTCCATGCCGTAC
AGGAACAGGTGGTGGCGGCCCTCGGAGCGCTCGTACTGTTCCACGATGGTGTAGTCCTCGTTGTGGGAGG
TGATGTCCAGCTTGGTGTCCACGTAATAATAGCCGGGCAGTTGCACGGGCTTCTTGGCCATGTAGATGGT
CTTGAACTCCACCAGGGAGTGGCCGCCGTCCTTCAGCTTCAGGGCCTGGTGGATCTCGCCCTTCAGCACG
CCGTCGCGGGGGTACAGGCGCTCGGTGGAGGCCTCCCAGCCCATGGTCTTCTTCTGCATTACGGGGCCGT
CGGGGGGGAAGTTGGTGCCGC
